Addgene plasmid #119155: pColE1_sgRNA_M1NS_AmpR
Purpose: Encodes sgRNA targeting position 6 in pColE1_70a_deGFP_KanR with one mismatch in the non-seed region
Depositing lab: Vincent Noireaux. Depositing organization: University of Minnesota. Publication: An educational module to explore CRISPR technologies with a cell-free transcription-translation system. Collias D, Marshall R, Collins SP, Beisel CL, Noireaux V. Synth Biol (Oxf). 2019 Jan 21;4(1):ysz005. doi: 10.1093/synbio/ysz005. eCollection 2019. PubMed 32995532.
Backbone
  Vector backbone: YTK095
  Vector type: CRISPR
Growth in bacteria
  Bacterial resistance: Ampicillin, 100 μg/mL
  Growth temperature: 37°C
  Growth strain: DH5alpha
  Copy number: High Copy
Gene/Insert
  Gene/Insert name: sgRNA targeting position 6 in pColE1_70a_deGFP_KanR, with one mismatch in the non-seed region (alt name: sgRNA-M1NS)
  gRNA/shRNA sequence: CGTAAAATTGTCAACACGCA
  Promoter: J23119
  Cloning method: Restriction Enzyme; 5′ cloning site NsiI (not destroyed); 3′ cloning site HindIII (not destroyed)
  Sequencing primers: 5′ ttatagtcctgtcgggtttcg
Resource information
  A portion of this plasmid was derived from a plasmid made by: Dr. Chase Beisel Lab
Terms and licenses: Academic/Nonprofit Terms; Industry Terms: Not Available to Industry
How to cite: pColE1_sgRNA_M1NS_AmpR was a gift from Vincent Noireaux (Addgene plasmid # 119155 ; http://n2t.net/addgene:119155 ; RRID:Addgene_119155)
