[The description below was written by a language model from this plasmid's Addgene catalogue record and pLannotate feature annotations shown in this document.]
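Description:
pColE1_sgRNA_M1NS_AmpR is a small (about 2.2 kb) bacterial CRISPR plasmid built on the YTK095 backbone to express a single guide RNA. It is propagated in E. coli at high copy from a ColE1/pMB1-type origin of replication and selected through a β-lactamase (AmpR) gene driven by its native bla promoter, which confers ampicillin resistance. The feature annotation also flags a short fragment resembling the RSF origin just downstream of the ColE1 origin. At roughly 50 bp it is probably a sequence-similarity hit rather than a second functional replicon.

The payload is a compact sgRNA cassette, cloned between NsiI and HindIII sites that are both retained. The strong constitutive synthetic bacterial promoter J23119 drives a 20-nt spacer, which sits in the gap between the annotated promoter and the Streptococcus pyogenes Cas9 guide RNA scaffold to which it is fused. No Cas9 gene is present, so the nuclease or a catalytically inactive variant must be provided separately. The guide, called sgRNA-M1NS, is directed at "position 6" of a companion reporter plasmid, pColE1_70a_deGFP_KanR. It deliberately carries one mismatch to its target in the non-seed (PAM-distal) part of the spacer.

According to the associated publication, the plasmid belongs to an educational module that explores CRISPR technologies in a cell-free transcription-translation system. In that setting it presumably serves as one of a set of guide variants for comparing how mismatch number and position affect Cas9 targeting of the deGFP reporter, with fluorescence as the likely readout. The record itself does not detail the assay design.
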