Features (pLannotate 1.2.2; 6 found; start..end, strand, type, name):
     50..101     +  rep_origin     RSF ori (fragment): Plasmids containing the RSF 1030 origin of replication can be propagated in E. coli cells that contain additional plasmids with compatible origins.
    137..171     +  promoter       J23119 promoter: bacterial promoter (Registry of Standard Biological Parts BBa J23119)
    192..267     +  misc_RNA       gRNA scaffold: guide RNA scaffold for the Streptococcus pyogenes CRISPR/Cas9 system
    529..1389    -  CDS            AmpR: β-lactamase; bla; confers resistance to ampicillin, carbenicillin, and related antibiotics
   1390..1494    -  promoter       AmpR promoter: bla
   1597..2       +  rep_origin     ori (across the origin): high-copy-number ColE1/pMB1/pBR322/pUC origin of replication
>Addgene plasmid #119155 | pColE1_sgRNA_M1NS_AmpR | addgene full sequence | sequence record 229443 | Addgene NGS Result
AAAACGCCAGCAACGCGGCCTTTTTACGGTTCCTGGCCTTTTGCTGGCCTTTTGCTCACATGTTCTTTCC
TGCGTTATCCCCTGATTCTGTGGATAACCGTGCGGCCCGAGAGCATCGATCCTAGCATGGATGCATTTGA
CAGCTAGCTCAGTCCTAGGTATAATGCTAGCCGTAAAATTGTCAACACGCAGTTTTAGAGCTAGAAATAG
CAAGTTAAAATAAGGCTAGTCCGTTATCAACTTGAAAAAGTGGCACCGAGTCGGTGCTTTTTTTCCGGCT
TATCGGTCAGTTTCACCTGATTTACGTAAAAACCCGCTTCGGCGGGTTTTTGCTTTTGGAGGGGCAGAAA
GATGAATGACTGTCCACGACGCTATACCCAAAAGAAAAAGCTTGAAAGAATCGATCGATCCCGAATGAGT
AGTACAGCGGCCGCGATTATCAAAAAGGATCTTCACCTAGATCCTTTTAAATTAAAAATGAAGTTTTAAA
TCAATCTAAAGTATATATGAGTAAACTTGGTCTGACAGTTACCAATGCTTAATCAGTGAGGCACCTATCT
CAGCGATCTGTCTATTTCGTTCATCCATAGTTGCCTGACTCCCCGTCGTGTAGATAACTACGATACGGGA
GGGCTTACCATCTGGCCCCAGTGCTGCAATGATACCGCGGGACCCACGCTCACCGGCTCCAGATTTATCA
GCAATAAACCAGCCAGCCGGAAGGGCCGAGCGCAGAAGTGGTCCTGCAACTTTATCCGCCTCCATCCAGT
CTATTAATTGTTGCCGGGAAGCTAGAGTAAGTAGTTCGCCAGTTAATAGTTTGCGCAACGTTGTTGCCAT
TGCTACAGGCATCGTGGTGTCACGCTCGTCGTTTGGTATGGCTTCATTCAGCTCCGGTTCCCAACGATCA
AGGCGAGTTACATGATCCCCCATGTTGTGCAAAAAAGCGGTTAGCTCCTTCGGTCCTCCGATCGTTGTCA
GAAGTAAGTTGGCCGCAGTGTTATCACTCATGGTTATGGCAGCACTGCATAATTCTCTTACTGTCATGCC
ATCCGTAAGATGCTTTTCTGTGACTGGTGAGTACTCAACCAAGTCATTCTGAGAATAGTGTATGCGGCGA
CCGAGTTGCTCTTGCCCGGCGTCAATACGGGATAATACCGCGCCACATAGCAGAACTTTAAAAGTGCTCA
TCATTGGAAAACGTTCTTCGGGGCGAAAACTCTCAAGGATCTTACCGCTGTTGAGATCCAGTTCGATGTA
ACCCACTCGTGCACCCAACTGATCTTCAGCATCTTTTACTTTCACCAGCGTTTCTGGGTGAGCAAAAACA
GGAAGGCAAAATGCCGCAAAAAAGGGAATAAGGGCGACACGGAAATGTTGAATACTCATACTCTTCCTTT
TTCAATATTATTGAAGCATTTATCAGGGTTATTGTCTCATGAGCGGATACATATTTGAATGTATTTAGAA
AAATAAACAAATAGGGGTTCCGCGCACATTTCCCCGAAAAGTGCCACCTGTCATGACCAAAATCCCTTAA
CGTGAGTTTTCGTTCCACTGAGCGTCAGACCCCGTAGAAAAGATCAAAGGATCTTCTTGAGATCCTTTTT
TTCTGCGCGTAATCTGCTGCTTGCAAACAAAAAAACCACCGCTACCAGCGGTGGTTTGTTTGCCGGATCA
AGAGCTACCAACTCTTTTTCCGAAGGTAACTGGCTTCAGCAGAGCGCAGATACCAAATACTGTTCTTCTA
GTGTAGCCGTAGTTAGGCCACCACTTCAAGAACTCTGTAGCACCGCCTACATACCTCGCTCTGCTAATCC
TGTTACCAGTGGCTGCTGCCAGTGGCGATAAGTCGTGTCTTACCGGGTTGGACTCAAGACGATAGTTACC
GGATAAGGCGCAGCGGTCGGGCTGAACGGGGGGTTCGTGCACACAGCCCAGCTTGGAGCGAACGACCTAC
ACCGAACTGAGATACCTACAGCGTGAGCTATGAGAAAGCGCCACGCTTCCCGAAGGGAGAAAGGCGGACA
GGTATCCGGTAAGCGGCAGGGTCGGAACAGGAGAGCGCACGAGGGAGCTTCCAGGGGGAAACGCCTGGTA
TCTTTATAGTCCTGTCGGGTTTCGCCACCTCTGACTTGAGCGTCGATTTTTGTGATGCTCGTCAGGGGGG
CGGAGCCTATGGA
